>Addgene plasmid #210639 | MIGR1_FLAG_TAL1-long_dt tomato | addgene full sequence | sequence record 417952 | Addgene NGS Result
AGCCCTTTGTACACCCTAAGCCTCCGCCTCCTCTTCCTCCATCCGCCCCGTCTCTCCCCCTTGAACCTCC
TCGTTCGACCCCGCCTCGATCCTCCCTTTATCCAGCCCTCACTCCTTCTCTAGGCGCCGGAATTAGATCT
GCCACCATGGATTACAAGGATGACGACGATAAGACCGAGCGGCCGCCGAGCGAGGCGGCTCGCAGTGACC
CCCAGCTAGAGGGACGGGACGCGGCCGAGGCCAGCATGGCCCCCCCGCACCTGGTCCTGCTGAACGGCGT
CGCCAAGGAGACGAGCCGCGCGGCCGCAGCGGAGCCCCCAGTCATCGAACTGGGCGCGCGCGGAGGCCCG
GGGGGCGGCCCTGCCGGTGGGGGCGGCGCCGCGAGAGACTTAAAGGGCCGCGACGCGGCGACGGCCGAAG
CGCGCCATCGGGTGCCCACCACCGAGCTGTGCAGACCTCCCGGGCCCGCCCCGGCCCCCGCGCCCGCCTC
GGTTACAGCGGAGCTGCCCGGCGACGGCCGCATGGTGCAGCTGAGTCCTCCCGCGCTGGCTGCCCCCGCC
GCCCCCGGCCGCGCGCTGCTCTACAGCCTCAGCCAGCCGCTGGCCTCTCTCGGCAGCGGGTTCTTTGGGG
AGCCGGATGCCTTCCCTATGTTCACCACCAACAATCGAGTGAAGAGGAGACCTTCCCCCTATGAGATGGA
GATTACTGATGGTCCCCACACCAAAGTTGTGCGGCGTATCTTCACCAACAGCCGGGAGCGATGGCGGCAG
CAGAATGTGAACGGGGCCTTTGCCGAGCTCCGCAAGCTGATCCCCACACATCCCCCGGACAAGAAGCTCA
GCAAGAATGAGATCCTCCGCCTGGCCATGAAGTATATCAACTTCTTGGCCAAGCTGCTCAATGACCAGGA
GGAGGAGGGCACCCAGCGGGCCAAGACTGGCAAGGACCCTGTGGTGGGGGCTGGTGGGGGTGGAGGTGGG
GGAGGGGGCGGCGCGCCCCCAGATGACCTCCTGCAAGACGTGCTTTCCCCCAACTCCAGCTGCGGCAGCT
CCCTGGATGGGGCAGCCAGCCCGGACAGCTACACGGAGGAGCCCGCGCCCAAGCACACGGCCCGCAGCCT
CCATCCTGCCATGCTGCCTGCCGCCGATGGAGCCGGCCCTCGGTGAGAATTCCGCCCCCCCCCCCTAACG
TTACTGGCCGAAGCCGCTTGGAATAAGGCCGGTGTGCGTTTGTCTATATGTTATTTTCCACCATATTGCC
GTCTTTTGGCAATGTGAGGGCCCGGAAACCTGGCCCTGTCTTCTTGACGAGCATTCCTAGGGGTCTTTCC
CCTCTCGCCAAAGGAATGCAAGGTCTGTTGAATGTCGTGAAGGAAGCAGTTCCTCTGGAAGCTTCTTGAA
GACAAACAACGTCTGTAGCGACCCTTTGCAGGCAGCGGAACCCCCCACCTGGCGACAGGTGCCTCTGCGG
CCAAAAGCCACGTGTATAAGATACACCTGCAAAGGCGGCACAACCCCAGTGCCACGTTGTGAGTTGGATA
GTTGTGGAAAGAGTCAAATGGCTCTCCTCAAGCGTATTCAACAAGGGGCTGAAGGATGCCCAGAAGGTAC
CCCATTGTATGGGATCTGATCTGGGGCCTCGGTGCACATGCTTTACATGTGTTTAGTCGAGGTTAAAAAA
ACGTCTAGGCCCCCCGAACCACGGGGACGTGGTTTTCCTTTGAAAAACACGATGATAATATGGCCACAAC
CATGGTGAGCAAGGGCGAGGAGGTCATCAAAGAGTTCATGCGCTTCAAGGTGCGCATGGAGGGCTCCATG
AACGGCCACGAGTTCGAGATCGAGGGCGAGGGCGAGGGCCGCCCCTACGAGGGCACCCAGACCGCCAAGC
TGAAGGTGACCAAGGGCGGCCCCCTGCCCTTCGCCTGGGACATCCTGTCCCCCCAGTTCATGTACGGCTC
CAAGGCGTACGTGAAGCACCCCGCCGACATCCCCGATTACAAGAAGCTGTCCTTCCCCGAGGGCTTCAAG
TGGGAGCGCGTGATGAACTTCGAGGACGGCGGTCTGGTGACCGTGACCCAGGACTCCTCCCTGCAGGACG
GCACGCTGATCTACAAGGTGAAGATGCGCGGCACCAACTTCCCCCCCGACGGCCCCGTAATGCAGAAGAA
GACGATGGGCTGGGAGGCCTCCACCGAGCGCCTGTACCCCCGCGACGGCGTGCTGAAGGGCGAGATCCAC
CAGGCCCTGAAGCTGAAGGACGGCGGCCACTACCTGGTGGAGTTCAAGACCATCTACATGGCCAAGAAGC
CCGTGCAACTGCCCGGCTACTACTACGTGGACACCAAGCTGGACATCACCTCCCACAACGAGGACTACAC
CATCGTGGAACAGTACGAGCGCTCCGAGGGCCGCCACCACCTGTTCCTGTACGGCATGGACGAGCTGTAC
AAGTGAGTCGACCTGCAGCCAAGCTTATCGATAAAATAAAAGATTTTATTTAGTCTCCAGAAAAAGGGGG
GAATGAAAGACCCCACCTGTAGGTTTGGCAAGCTAGCTTAAGTAACGCCATTTTGCAAGGCATGGAAAAT
ACATAACTGAGAATAGAGAAGTTCAGATCAAGGTTAGGAACAGAGAGACAGCAGAATATGGGCCAAACAG
GATATCTGTGGTAAGCAGTTCCTGCCCCGGCTCAGGGCCAAGAACAGATGGTCCCCAGATGCGGTCCCGC
CCTCAGCAGTTTCTAGAGAACCATCAGATGTTTCCAGGGTGCCCCAAGGACCTGAAATGACCCTGTGCCT
TATTTGAACTAACCAATCAGTTCGCTTCTCGCTTCTGTTCGCGCGCTTCTGCTCCCCGAGCTCAATAAAA
GAGCCCACAACCCCTCACTCGGCGCGCCAGTCCTCCGATAGACTGCGTCGCCCGGGTACCCGTGTATCCA
ATAAACCCTCTTGCAGTTGCATCCGACTTGTGGTCTCGCTGTTCCTTGGGAGGGTCTCCTCTGAGTGATT
GACTACCCGTCAGCGGGGGTCTTTCATGGGTAACAGTTTCTTGAAGTTGGAGAACAACATTCTGAGGGTA
GGAGTCGAATATTAAGTAATCCTGACTCAATTAGCCACTGTTTTGAATCCACATACTCCAATACTCCTGA
AATAGTTCATTATGGACAGCGCAGAAAGAGCTGGGGAGAATTGTGAAATTGTTATCCGCTCACAATTCCA
CACAACATACGAGCCGGAAGCATAAAGTGTAAAGCCTGGGGTGCCTAATGAGTGAGCTAACTCACATTAA
TTGCGTTGCGCTCACTGCCCGCTTTCCAGTCGGGAAACCTGTCGTGCCAGCTGCATTAATGAATCGGCCA
ACGCGCGGGGAGAGGCGGTTTGCGTATTGGGCGCTCTTCCGCTTCCTCGCTCACTGACTCGCTGCGCTCG
GTCGTTCGGCTGCGGCGAGCGGTATCAGCTCACTCAAAGGCGGTAATACGGTTATCCACAGAATCAGGGG
ATAACGCAGGAAAGAACATGTGAGCAAAAGGCCAGCAAAAGGCCAGGAACCGTAAAAAGGCCGCGTTGCT
GGCGTTTTTCCATAGGCTCCGCCCCCCTGACGAGCATCACAAAAATCGACGCTCAAGTCAGAGGTGGCGA
AACCCGACAGGACTATAAAGATACCAGGCGTTTCCCCCTGGAAGCTCCCTCGTGCGCTCTCCTGTTCCGA
CCCTGCCGCTTACCGGATACCTGTCCGCCTTTCTCCCTTCGGGAAGCGTGGCGCTTTCTCATAGCTCACG
CTGTAGGTATCTCAGTTCGGTGTAGGTCGTTCGCTCCAAGCTGGGCTGTGTGCACGAACCCCCCGTTCAG
CCCGACCGCTGCGCCTTATCCGGTAACTATCGTCTTGAGTCCAACCCGGTAAGACACGACTTATCGCCAC
TGGCAGCAGCCACTGGTAACAGGATTAGCAGAGCGAGGTATGTAGGCGGTGCTACAGAGTTCTTGAAGTG
GTGGCCTAACTACGGCTACACTAGAAGAACAGTATTTGGTATCTGCGCTCTGCTGAAGCCAGTTACCTTC
GGAAAAAGAGTTGGTAGCTCTTGATCCGGCAAACAAACCACCGCTGGTAGCGGTGGTTTTTTTGTTTGCA
AGCAGCAGATTACGCGCAGAAAAAAAGGATCTCAAGAAGATCCTTTGATCTTTTCTACGGGGTCTGACGC
TCAGTGGAACGAAAACTCACGTTAAGGGATTTTGGTCATGAGATTATCAAAAAGGATCTTCACCTAGATC
CTTTTAAATTAAAAATGAAGTTTTAAATCAATCTAAAGTATATATGAGTAAACTTGGTCTGACAGTTACC
AATGCTTAATCAGTGAGGCACCTATCTCAGCGATCTGTCTATTTCGTTCATCCATAGTTGCCTGACTCCC
CGTCGTGTAGATAACTACGATACGGGAGGGCTTACCATCTGGCCCCAGTGCTGCAATGATACCGCGAGAC
CCACGCTCACCGGCTCCAGATTTATCAGCAATAAACCAGCCAGCCGGAAGGGCCGAGCGCAGAAGTGGTC
CTGCAACTTTATCCGCCTCCATCCAGTCTATTAATTGTTGCCGGGAAGCTAGAGTAAGTAGTTCGCCAGT
TAATAGTTTGCGCAACGTTGTTGCCATTGCTACAGGCATCGTGGTGTCACGCTCGTCGTTTGGTATGGCT
TCATTCAGCTCCGGTTCCCAACGATCAAGGCGAGTTACATGATCCCCCATGTTGTGCAAAAAAGCGGTTA
GCTCCTTCGGTCCTCCGATCGTTGTCAGAAGTAAGTTGGCCGCAGTGTTATCACTCATGGTTATGGCAGC
ACTGCATAATTCTCTTACTGTCATGCCATCCGTAAGATGCTTTTCTGTGACTGGTGAGTACTCAACCAAG
TCATTCTGAGAATAGTGTATGCGGCGACCGAGTTGCTCTTGCCCGGCGTCAATACGGGATAATACCGCGC
CACATAGCAGAACTTTAAAAGTGCTCATCATTGGAAAACGTTCTTCGGGGCGAAAACTCTCAAGGATCTT
ACCGCTGTTGAGATCCAGTTCGATGTAACCCACTCGTGCACCCAACTGATCTTCAGCATCTTTTACTTTC
ACCAGCGTTTCTGGGTGAGCAAAAACAGGAAGGCAAAATGCCGCAAAAAAGGGAATAAGGGCGACACGGA
AATGTTGAATACTCATACTCTTCCTTTTTCAATATTATTGAAGCATTTATCAGGGTTATTGTCTCATGAG
CGGATACATATTTGAATGTATTTAGAAAAATAAACAAATAGGGGTTCCGCGCACATTTCCCCGAAAAGTG
CCACCTGACGTCTAAGAAACCATTATTATCATGACATTAACCTATAAAAATAGGCGTATCACGAGGCCCT
TTCGTCTCGCGCGTTTCGGTGATGACGGTGAAAACCTCTGACACATGCAGCTCCCGGAGACGGTCACAGC
TTGTCTGTAAGCGGATGCCGGGAGCAGACAAGCCCGTCAGGGCGCGTCAGCGGGTGTTGGCGGGTGTCGG
GGCTGGCTTAACTATGCGGCATCAGAGCAGATTGTACTGAGAGTGCACCATATGCGGTGTGAAATACCGC
ACAGATGCGTAAGGAGAAAATACCGCATCAGGCGCCATTCGCCATTCAGGCTGCGCAACTGTTGGGAAGG
GCGATCGGTGCGGGCCTCTTCGCTATTACGCCAGCTGGCGAAAGGGGGATGTGCTGCAAGGCGATTAAGT
TGGGTAACGCCAGGGTTTTCCCAGTCACGACGTTGTAAAACGACGGCGCAAGGAATGGTGCATGCAAGGA
GATGGCGCCCAACAGTCCCCCGGCCACGGGGCCTGCCACCATACCCACGCCGAAACAAGCGCTCATGAGC
CCGAAGTGGCGAGCCCGATCTTCCCCATCGGTGATGTCGGCGATATAGGCGCCAGCAACCGCACCTGTGG
CGCCGGTGATGCCGGCCACGATGCGTCCGGCGTAGAGGCGATTAGTCCAATTTGTTAAAGACAGGATATC
AGTGGTCCAGGCTCTAGTTTTGACTCAACAATATCACCAGCTGAAGCCTATAGAGTACGAGCCATAGATA
AAATAAAAGATTTTATTTAGTCTCCAGAAAAAGGGGGGAATGAAAGACCCCACCTGTAGGTTTGGCAAGC
TAGCTTAAGTAACGCCATTTTGCAAGGCATGGAAAATACATAACTGAGAATAGAGAAGTTCAGATCAAGG
TTAGGAACAGAGAGACAGCAGAATATGGGCCAAACAGGATATCTGTGGTAAGCAGTTCCTGCCCCGGCTC
AGGGCCAAGAACAGATGGTCCCCAGATGCGGTCCCGCCCTCAGCAGTTTCTAGAGAACCATCAGATGTTT
CCAGGGTGCCCCAAGGACCTGAAATGACCCTGTGCCTTATTTGAACTAACCAATCAGTTCGCTTCTCGCT
TCTGTTCGCGCGCTTCTGCTCCCCGAGCTCAATAAAAGAGCCCACAACCCCTCACTCGGCGCGCCAGTCC
TCCGATAGACTGCGTCGCCCGGGTACCCGTATTCCCAATAAAGCCTCTTGCTGTTTGCATCCGAATCGTG
GACTCGCTGATCCTTGGGAGGGTCTCCTCAGATTGATTGACTGCCCACCTCGGGGGTCTTTCATTTGGAG
GTTCCACCGAGATTTGGAGACCCCTGCCCAGGGACCACCGACCCCCCCGCCGGGAGGTAAGCTGGCCAGC
GGTCGTTTCGTGTCTGTCTCTGTCTTTGTGCGTGTTTGTGCCGGCATCTAATGTTTGCGCCTGCGTCTGT
ACTAGTTAGCTAACTAGCTCTGTATCTGGCGGACCCGTGGTGGAACTGACGAGTTCTGAACACCCGGCCG
CAACCCTGGGAGACGTCCCAGGGACTTTGGGGGCCGTTTTTGTGGCCCGACCTGAGGAAGGGAGTCGATG
TGGAATCCGACCCCGTCAGGATATGTGGTTCTGGTAGGAGACGAGAACCTAAAACAGTTCCCGCCTCCGT
CTGAATTTTTGCTTTCGGTTTGGAACCGAAGCCGCGCGTCTTGTCTGCTGCAGCGCTGCAGCATCGTTCT
GTGTTGTCTCTGTCTGACTGTGTTTCTGTATTTGTCTGAAAATTAGGGCCAGACTGTTACCACTCCCTTA
AGTTTGACCTTAGGTCACTGGAAAGATGTCGAGCGGATCGCTCACAACCAGTCGGTAGATGTCAAGAAGA
GACGTTGGGTTACCTTCTGCTCTGCAGAATGGCCAACCTTTAACGTCGGATGGCCGCGAGACGGCACCTT
TAACCGAGACCTCATCACCCAGGTTAAGATCAAGGTCTTTTCACCTGGCCCGCATGGACACCCAGACCAG
GTCCCCTACATCGTGACCTGGGAAGCCTTGGCTTTTGACCCCCCTCCCTGGGTCA
Features (pLannotate 1.2.2; 20 found; start..end, strand, type, name):
    150..174     +  CDS            3xFLAG (fragment): three tandem FLAG® epitope tags
    174..1163    +  CDS            TAL1: TAL1_HUMAN - Also known as BHLHA17, SCL, TCL5. Experimental evidence at protein level: Swiss-Prot protein existence level 1. Implicated in the genesis of hemopoietic malignancies. It may play an important role in hemopoietic differentiation. Serves as a positive regulator of erythroid differentiation (By similarity). From Homo sapiens (Human).
   1276..1738    +  misc_feature   IRES: internal ribosome entry site (IRES) of the encephalomyocarditis virus (EMCV)
   1752..2453    +  CDS            dTomato: dTomato is a basic (constitutively fluorescent) orange fluorescent protein published in 2004, derived from Discosoma sp.. It is reported to be a somewhat slowly-maturing dimer with low acid sensitivity.
   2523..3037    +  LTR            3' LTR: 3' long terminal repeat from murine embryonic stem cell virus
   3199..3215    -  protein_bind   lac operator: The lac repressor binds to the lac operator to inhibit transcription in E. coli. This inhibition can be relieved by adding lactose or isopropyl-β-D-thiogalactopyranoside (IPTG). lac repressor encoded by lacI
   3223..3253    -  promoter       lac promoter: promoter for the E. coli lac operon
   3268..3289    -  protein_bind   CAP binding site: CAP binding activates transcription in the presence of cAMP. E. coli catabolite activator protein
   3302..3394    -  CDS            lacI (fragment): lac repressor; lacI; The lac repressor binds to the lac operator to inhibit transcription in E. coli. This inhibition can be relieved by adding lactose or isopropyl-β-D-thiogalactopyranoside (IPTG).
   3577..4165    -  rep_origin     ori: high-copy-number ColE1/pMB1/pBR322/pUC origin of replication
   4336..5196    -  CDS            AmpR: β-lactamase; bla; confers resistance to ampicillin, carbenicillin, and related antibiotics
   5197..5301    -  promoter       AmpR promoter: bla
   5396..5431    +  CDS            rop (fragment): Rop protein, which maintains plasmids at low copy number; rop
   5533..5632    +  misc_feature   bom (fragment): basis of mobility region from pBR322
   5638..5787    -  CDS            lacZα (fragment): LacZα fragment of β-galactosidase; lacZ fragment
   5787..5988    -  CDS            TcR (fragment): tetracycline efflux protein; tet; confers resistance to tetracycline
   5989..6087    +  CDS            env (fragment): murine leukemia virus gPr80 envelope polyprotein precursor; env; proteolytically cleaved into gp70SU and p15TM subunits
   6129..6645    +  LTR            5' LTR: 5' long terminal repeat from murine embryonic stem cell virus
   6709..7050    +  misc_feature   MESV Ψ: packaging signal of murine embryonic stem cell virus
   7117..128     +  CDS            gag (truncated) (across the origin): truncated Moloney murine leukemia virus (MMLV) gag gene lacking the start codon
