[The description below was written by a language model from this plasmid's Addgene catalogue record and pLannotate feature annotations shown in this document.]
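Description:
MIGR1_FLAG_TAL1-long_dt tomato is a gammaretroviral expression vector built on a MIGR1 backbone in which the usual fluorescent reporter is dTomato. It is designed to overexpress the long isoform of the human transcription factor TAL1 (also known as SCL), a bHLH protein implicated in haematopoietic differentiation and haematopoietic malignancy. The sequenced plasmid is 7,405 nt. In E. coli it is maintained through a high-copy ColE1/pUC-type origin and selected with ampicillin via the β-lactamase gene. The remaining bacterial annotations (partial lacI, lacZα, rop, bom and TcR segments, plus a lac promoter/operator) are backbone remnants rather than functional parts of the payload.

The viral cassette is flanked by 5′ and 3′ long terminal repeats annotated as murine embryonic stem cell virus type. The 5′ LTR is followed by the Ψ packaging signal and a truncated MMLV gag segment lacking its start codon, which together allow the transcript to be packaged into virions when gag, pol and env are supplied in trans by packaging cells. No separate internal promoter is annotated, so expression presumably runs from the 5′ LTR. The transcript is bicistronic. The TAL1 coding region comes first, preceded by a short sequence matching part of a 3xFLAG annotation, consistent with the N-terminal FLAG tag named in the construct title. An EMCV IRES then drives cap-independent translation of dTomato. There is no drug marker for mammalian cells, so red-orange fluorescence serves to identify or sort transduced cells. The insert was cloned between BglII and EcoRI sites, both destroyed in the process. The associated study compares the roles of TAL1 isoforms in haematopoiesis and cell growth.
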