Addgene plasmid #210639: MIGR1_FLAG_TAL1-long_dt tomato
Purpose: Overexpression of TAL1-long
Depositing lab: Maayan Salton. Depositing organization: Hebrew University. Publication: Isoforms of the TAL1 transcription factor have different roles in hematopoiesis and cell growth. Sharma A, Mistriel-Zerbib S, Najar RA, Engal E, Bentata M, Taqatqa N, Dahan S, Cohen K, Jaffe-Herman S, Geminder O, Baker M, Nevo Y, Plaschkes I, Kay G, Drier Y, Berger M, Salton M. PLoS Biol. 2023 Jun 28;21(6):e3002175. doi: 10.1371/journal.pbio.3002175. PubMed 37379322.
Backbone
  Vector backbone: MIGR1 dt tomato
  Backbone size w/o insert (bp): 6441
  Vector type: Retroviral
  Selectable markers: dt tomato
Growth in bacteria
  Bacterial resistance: Ampicillin, 100 μg/mL
  Growth temperature: 37°C
  Growth strain: NEB Stable
  Copy number: High Copy
Gene/Insert
  Gene/Insert name: TAL1-long
  Species: H. sapiens (human)
  Entrez Gene: TAL1 (a.k.a. SCL, TCL5, bHLHa17, tal-1)
  Cloning method: Restriction Enzyme; 5′ cloning site BglII (destroyed during cloning); 3′ cloning site EcoR1 (destroyed during cloning)
Terms and licenses: Academic/Nonprofit Terms; Industry Terms: Not Available to Industry
How to cite: MIGR1_FLAG_TAL1-long_dt tomato was a gift from Maayan Salton (Addgene plasmid # 210639 ; http://n2t.net/addgene:210639 ; RRID:Addgene_210639)
