>Addgene plasmid #210639 | MIGR1_FLAG_TAL1-long_dt tomato | depositor partial sequence | sequence record 410519 | insert
GATTACAAGGATGACGACGATAAGACCGAGCGGCCGCCGAGCGAGGCGGCTCGCAGTGACCCCCAGCTAG
AGGGACGGGACGCGGCCGAGGCCAGCATGGCCCCCCCGCACCTGGTCCTGCTGAACGGCGTCGCCAAGGA
GACGAGCCGCGCGGCCGCAGCGGAGCCCCCAGTCATCGAACTGGGCGCGCGCGGAGGCCCGGGGGGCGGC
CCTGCCGGTGGGGGCGGCGCCGCGAGAGACTTAAAGGGCCGCGACGCGGCGACGGCCGAAGCGCGCCATC
GGGTGCCCACCACCGAGCTGTGCAGACCTCCCGGGCCCGCCCCGGCCCCCGCGCCCGCCTCGGTTACAGC
GGAGCTGCCCGGCGACGGCCGCATGGTGCAGCTGAGTCCTCCCGCGCTGGCTGCCCCCGCCGCCCCCGGC
CGCGCGCTGCTCTACAGCCTCAGCCAGCCGCTGGCCTCTCTCGGCAGCGGGTTCTTTGGGGAGCCGGATG
CCTTCCCTATGTTCACCACCAACAATCGAGTGAAGAGGAGACCTTCCCCCTATGAGATGGAGATTACTGA
TGGTCCCCACACCAAAGTTGTGCGGCGTATCTTCACCAACAGCCGGGAGCGATGGCGGCAGCAGAATGTG
AACGGGGCCTTTGCCGAGCTCCGCAAGCTGATCCCCACACATCCCCCGGACAAGAAGCTCAGCAAGAATG
AGATCCTCCGCCTGGCCATGAAGTATATCAACTTCTTGGCCAAGCTGCTCAATGACCAGGAGGAGGAGGG
CACCCAGCGGGCCAAGACTGGCAAGGACCCTGTGGTGGGGGCTGGTGGGGGTGGAGGTGGGGGAGGGGGC
GGCGCGCCCCCAGATGACCTCCTGCAAGACGTGCTTTCCCCCAACTCCAGCTGCGGCAGCTCCCTGGATG
GGGCAGCCAGCCCGGACAGCTACACGGAGGAGCCCGCGCCCAAGCACACGGCCCGCAGCCTCCATCCTGC
CATGCTGCCTGCCGCCGATGGAGCCGGCCCTCGGTGA
